Addgene plasmid #148666: pnEA-NpM-HsNot6-R110T_AF
Purpose: Bacterial Expression of HsNot6-R110T
Depositing lab: Elisa Izaurralde. Depositing organization: Max Planck Institute for Developmental Biology.
Backbone
  Vector backbone: Unknown
  Vector type: Bacterial Expression
Growth in bacteria
  Bacterial resistance: Ampicillin, 100 μg/mL
  Growth temperature: 37°C
  Growth strain: DH5alpha
  Copy number: Low Copy
Gene/Insert
  Gene/Insert name: HsNot6-R110T (alt name: CCR4a)
  Species: H. sapiens (human)
  Entrez Gene: CNOT6 (a.k.a. CCR4, Ccr4a)
  Cloning method: Unknown
Terms and licenses: Academic/Nonprofit Terms; Industry Terms: Not Available to Industry
Depositor comments: sequence extracted from NCBI: NM_015455.3. Plasmids from this collection were made available to the research community and donated after the lab closed. Please note that the sequence provided by the depositing laboratory may be theoretical/predicted or based on Sanger sequencing results. There may be discrepancies between sequencing results obtained by Addgene and the depositor sequence. If an Addgene verified sequence is not available, please contact before placing your order to request that our lab fully sequence the plasmid.
How to cite: pnEA-NpM-HsNot6-R110T_AF was a gift from Elisa Izaurralde (Addgene plasmid # 148666 ; http://n2t.net/addgene:148666 ; RRID:Addgene_148666)
