[The description below was written by a language model from this plasmid's Addgene catalogue record and pLannotate feature annotations shown in this document.]
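Description:
pnEA-NpM-HsNot6-R110T_AF is an 8,496-nt bacterial expression plasmid for producing a mutant form of human CNOT6 (also called CCR4a or Not6) in E. coli. The catalogue lists the backbone as unknown, but the annotated features show a pBR322-derived, pET-style architecture. It has a ColE1/pMB1-type origin with the bom mobility region and the rop gene, which is consistent with the recorded low copy number. An ampicillin resistance gene (β-lactamase) under its own promoter provides selection. Several tetracycline-resistance fragments and a tet promoter appear only as interrupted remnants of the parental backbone, so they are not expected to be a functional marker.

The expression cassette consists of a T7 promoter followed by a lac operator and the strong ribosome binding site from phage T7 gene 10. A plasmid-borne lacI gene supplies repressor, so transcription depends on T7 RNA polymerase in the host and is inducible with IPTG. The open reading frame begins with a maltose binding protein lacking its signal sequence, so the protein stays in the cytosol. MBP sits upstream of the CNOT6 coding sequence as an N-terminal solubility and affinity tag. The short linker between the two is not annotated, so the record does not say whether it contains a protease cleavage site. A T7 terminator closes the cassette, and the small "SET1" hit just upstream of it is probably residual T7 gene 10-derived vector sequence rather than a deliberate tag.

CNOT6 is a poly(A)-specific 3'-5' exonuclease and a catalytic subunit of the CCR4-NOT deadenylase complex. The insert carries an R110T substitution, but the record does not state what this mutation does. The construct is suited to recombinant production of the MBP-fused mutant protein, for example for purification and in vitro biochemical or interaction studies.
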