Features (pLannotate 1.2.2; 20 found; start..end, strand, type, name):
    104..208     +  promoter       AmpR promoter: bla
    209..1069    +  CDS            AmpR: β-lactamase; bla; confers resistance to ampicillin, carbenicillin, and related antibiotics
   1240..1828    +  rep_origin     ori: high-copy-number ColE1/pMB1/pBR322/pUC origin of replication
   2014..2156    -  misc_feature   bom: basis of mobility region from pBR322
   2258..2449    -  CDS            rop: Rop protein, which maintains plasmids at low copy number; rop
   2466..2846    +  CDS            YPB1_ECOLX: Protein predicted: Swiss-Prot protein existence level 4. From Escherichia coli.
   3088..3712    -  CDS            TcR (fragment): tetracycline efflux protein; tet; confers resistance to tetracycline
   3727..3748    -  protein_bind   CAP binding site: CAP binding activates transcription in the presence of cAMP. E. coli catabolite activator protein
   3761..4843    -  CDS            lacI: lac repressor; lacI; The lac repressor binds to the lac operator to inhibit transcription in E. coli. This inhibition can be relieved by adding lactose or isopropyl-β-D-thiogalactopyranoside (IPTG).
   4844..4921    -  promoter       lacI promoter: lacI
   4929..5208    -  CDS            TcR (fragment): tetracycline efflux protein; tet; confers resistance to tetracycline
   5230..5248    +  promoter       T7 promoter: promoter for bacteriophage T7 RNA polymerase
   5249..5273    +  protein_bind   lac operator: The lac repressor binds to the lac operator to inhibit transcription in E. coli. This inhibition can be relieved by adding lactose or isopropyl-β-D-thiogalactopyranoside (IPTG). lac repressor encoded by lacI
   5288..5310    +  RBS            RBS: efficient ribosome binding site from bacteriophage T7 gene 10 (Olins and Rangwala, 1989)
   5321..6417    +  CDS            MBP (fragment): maltose binding protein from E. coli; malE (mutated); This version of the gene does not encode a signal sequence, so MBP will remain in the cytosol.
   6469..8139    +  CDS            CNOT6: CNOT6_HUMAN - Also known as CCR4, CCR4a, KIAA1194. Experimental evidence at protein level: Swiss-Prot protein existence level 1. Poly(A) nuclease with 3'-5' RNase activity. Catalytic component of the CCR4-NOT complex which is one of the major cellular mRNA deadenylases and is linked to various cellular processes including bulk mRNA degradation, miRNA-mediated repression, translational repression during translational initiation and general transcription regulation. Additional complex functions may be a consequence of its influence on mRNA expression. Involved in mRNA decay mediated by the major
   8180..8229    +  CDS            SET1 (fragment): solubility-enhancement tag derived from T7 phage gene 10B
   8237..8284    +  terminator     T7 terminator: transcription terminator for bacteriophage T7 RNA polymerase
   8307..8411    -  CDS            TcR (fragment): tetracycline efflux protein; tet; confers resistance to tetracycline
   8459..8487    -  promoter       tet promoter: E. coli promoter for tetracycline efflux protein gene
>Addgene plasmid #148666 | pnEA-NpM-HsNot6-R110T_AF | depositor full sequence | sequence record 291114 | Full Sequence
TTCTTGAAGACGAAAGGGCCTCGTGATACGCCTATTTTTATAGGTTAATGTCATGATAATAATGGTTTCT
TAGACGTCAGGTGGCACTTTTCGGGGAAATGTGCGCGGAACCCCTATTTGTTTATTTTTCTAAATACATT
CAAATATGTATCCGCTCATGAGACAATAACCCTGATAAATGCTTCAATAATATTGAAAAAGGAAGAGTAT
GAGTATTCAACATTTCCGTGTCGCCCTTATTCCCTTTTTTGCGGCATTTTGCCTTCCTGTTTTTGCTCAC
CCAGAAACGCTGGTGAAAGTAAAAGATGCTGAAGATCAGTTGGGTGCACGAGTGGGTTACATCGAACTGG
ATCTCAACAGCGGTAAGATCCTTGAGAGTTTTCGCCCCGAAGAACGTTTTCCAATGATGAGCACTTTTAA
AGTTCTGCTATGTGGCGCGGTATTATCCCGTGTTGACGCCGGGCAAGAGCAACTCGGTCGCCGCATACAC
TATTCTCAGAATGACTTGGTTGAGTACTCACCAGTCACAGAAAAGCATCTTACGGATGGCATGACAGTAA
GAGAATTATGCAGTGCTGCCATAACCATGAGTGATAACACTGCGGCCAACTTACTTCTGACAACGATCGG
AGGACCGAAGGAGCTAACCGCTTTTTTGCACAACATGGGGGATCATGTAACTCGCCTTGATCGTTGGGAA
CCGGAGCTGAATGAAGCCATACCAAACGACGAGCGTGACACCACGATGCCTGCAGCAATGGCAACAACGT
TGCGCAAACTATTAACTGGCGAACTACTTACTCTAGCTTCCCGGCAACAATTAATAGACTGGATGGAGGC
GGATAAAGTTGCAGGACCACTTCTGCGCTCGGCCCTTCCGGCTGGCTGGTTTATTGCTGATAAATCTGGA
GCCGGTGAGCGTGGGTCTCGCGGTATCATTGCAGCACTGGGGCCAGATGGTAAGCCCTCCCGTATCGTAG
TTATCTACACGACGGGGAGTCAGGCAACTATGGATGAACGAAATAGACAGATCGCTGAGATAGGTGCCTC
ACTGATTAAGCATTGGTAACTGTCAGACCAAGTTTACTCATATATACTTTAGATTGATTTAAAACTTCAT
TTTTAATTTAAAAGGATCTAGGTGAAGATCCTTTTTGATAATCTCATGACCAAAATCCCTTAACGTGAGT
TTTCGTTCCACTGAGCGTCAGACCCCGTAGAAAAGATCAAAGGATCTTCTTGAGATCCTTTTTTTCTGCG
CGTAATCTGCTGCTTGCAAACAAAAAAACCACCGCTACCAGCGGTGGTTTGTTTGCCGGATCAAGAGCTA
CCAACTCTTTTTCCGAAGGTAACTGGCTTCAGCAGAGCGCAGATACCAAATACTGTCCTTCTAGTGTAGC
CGTAGTTAGGCCACCACTTCAAGAACTCTGTAGCACCGCCTACATACCTCGCTCTGCTAATCCTGTTACC
AGTGGCTGCTGCCAGTGGCGATAAGTCGTGTCTTACCGGGTTGGACTCAAGACGATAGTTACCGGATAAG
GCGCAGCGGTCGGGCTGAACGGGGGGTTCGTGCACACAGCCCAGCTTGGAGCGAACGACCTACACCGAAC
TGAGATACCTACAGCGTGAGCTATGAGAAAGCGCCACGCTTCCCGAAGGGAGAAAGGCGGACAGGTATCC
GGTAAGCGGCAGGGTCGGAACAGGAGAGCGCACGAGGGAGCTTCCAGGGGGAAACGCCTGGTATCTTTAT
AGTCCTGTCGGGTTTCGCCACCTCTGACTTGAGCGTCGATTTTTGTGATGCTCGTCAGGGGGGCGGAGCC
TATGGAAAAACGCCAGCAACGCGGCCTTTTTACGGTTCCTGGCCTTTTGCTGGCCTTTTGCTCACATGTT
CTTTCCTGCGTTATCCCCTGATTCTGTGGATAACCGTATTACCGCCTTTGAGTGAGCTGATACCGCTCGC
CGCAGCCGAACGACCGAGCGCAGCGAGTCAGTGAGCGAGGAAGCGGAAGAGCGCCTGATGCGGTATTTTC
TCCTTACGCATCTGTGCGGTATTTCACACCGCATATATGGTGCACTCTCAGTACAATCTGCTCTGATGCC
GCATAGTTAAGCCAGTATACACTCCGCTATCGCTACGTGACTGGGTCATGGCTGCGCCCCGACACCCGCC
AACACCCGCTGACGCGCCCTGACGGGCTTGTCTGCTCCCGGCATCCGCTTACAGACAAGCTGTGACCGTC
TCCGGGAGCTGCATGTGTCAGAGGTTTTCACCGTCATCACCGAAACGCGCGAGGCAGCTGCGGTAAAGCT
CATCAGCGTGGTCGTGAAGCGATTCACAGATGTCTGCCTGTTCATCCGCGTCCAGCTCGTTGAGTTTCTC
CAGAAGCGTTAATGTCTGGCTTCTGATAAAGCGGGCCATGTTAAGGGCGGTTTTTTCCTGTTTGGTCACT
GATGCCTCCGTGTAAGGGGGATTTCTGTTCATGGGGGTAATGATACCGATGAAACGAGAGAGGATGCTCA
CGATACGGGTTACTGATGATGAACATGCCCGGTTACTGGAACGTTGTGAGGGTAAACAACTGGCGGTATG
GATGCGGCGGGACCAGAGAAAAATCACTCAGGGTCAATGCCAGCGCTTCGTTAATACAGATGTAGGTGTT
CCACAGGGTAGCCAGCAGCATCCTGCGATGCAGATCCGGAACATAATGGTGCAGGGCGCTGACTTCCGCG
TTTCCAGACTTTACGAAACACGGAAACCGAAGACCATTCATGTTGTTGCTCAGGTCGCAGACGTTTTGCA
GCAGCAGTCGCTTCACGTTCGCTCGCGTATCGGTGATTCATTCTGCTAACCAGTAAGGCAACCCCGCCAG
CCTAGCCGGGTCCTCAACGACAGGAGCACGATCATGCGCACCCGTGGCCAGGACCCAACGCTGCCCGAGA
TGCGCCGCGTGCGGCTGCTGGAGATGGCGGACGCGATGGATATGTTCTGCCAAGGGTTGGTTTGCGCATT
CACAGTTCTCCGCAAGAATTGATTGGCTCCAATTCTTGGAGTGGTGAATCCGTTAGCGAGGTGCCGCCGG
CTTCCATTCAGGTCGAGGTGGCCCGGCTCCATGCACCGCGACGCAACGCGGGGAGGCAGACAAGGTATAG
GGCGGCGCCTACAATCCATGCCAACCCGTTCCATGTGCTCGCCGAGGCGGCATAAATCGCCGTGACGATC
AGCGGTCCAGTGATCGAAGTTAGGCTGGTAAGAGCCGCGAGCGATCCTTGAAGCTGTCCCTGATGGTCGT
CATCTACCTGCCTGGACAGCATGGCCTGCAACGCGGGCATCCCGATGCCGCCGGAAGCGAGAAGAATCAT
AATGGGGAAGGCCATCCAGCCTCGCGTCGCGAACGCCAGCAAGACGTAGCCCAGCGCGTCGGCCGCCATG
CCGGCGATAATGGCCTGCTTCTCGCCGAAACGTTTGGTGGCGGGACCAGTGACGAAGGCTTGAGCGAGGG
CGTGCAAGATTCCGAATACCGCAAGCGACAGGCCGATCATCGTCGCGCTCCAGCGAAAGCGGTCCTCGCC
GAAAATGACCCAGAGCGCTGCCGGCACCTGTCCTACGAGTTGCATGATAAAGAAGACAGTCATAAGTGCG
GCGACGATAGTCATGCCCCGCGCCCACCGGAAGGAGCTGACTGGGTTGAAGGCTCTCAAGGGCATCGGTC
GAGATCCCGGTGCCTAATGAGTGAGCTAACTTACATTAATTGCGTTGCGCTCACTGCCCGCTTTCCAGTC
GGGAAACCTGTCGTGCCAGCTGCATTAATGAATCGGCCAACGCGCGGGGAGAGGCGGTTTGCGTATTGGG
CGCCAGGGTGGTTTTTCTTTTCACCAGTGAGACGGGCAACAGCTGATTGCCCTTCACCGCCTGGCCCTGA
GAGAGTTGCAGCAAGCGGTCCACGCTGGTTTGCCCCAGCAGGCGAAAATCCTGTTTGATGGTGGTTAACG
GCGGGATATAACATGAGCTGTCTTCGGTATCGTCGTATCCCACTACCGAGATATCCGCACCAACGCGCAG
CCCGGACTCGGTAATGGCGCGCATTGCGCCCAGCGCCATCTGATCGTTGGCAACCAGCATCGCAGTGGGA
ACGATGCCCTCATTCAGCATTTGCATGGTTTGTTGAAAACCGGACATGGCACTCCAGTCGCCTTCCCGTT
CCGCTATCGGCTGAATTTGATTGCGAGTGAGATATTTATGCCAGCCAGCCAGACGCAGACGCGCCGAGAC
AGAACTTAATGGGCCCGCTAACAGCGCGATTTGCTGGTGACCCAATGCGACCAGATGCTCCACGCCCAGT
CGCGTACCGTCTTCATGGGAGAAAATAATACTGTTGATGGGTGTCTGGTCAGAGACATCAAGAAATAACG
CCGGAACATTAGTGCAGGCAGCTTCCACAGCAATGGCATCCTGGTCATCCAGCGGATAGTTAATGATCAG
CCCACTGACGCGTTGCGCGAGAAGATTGTGCACCGCCGCTTTACAGGCTTCGACGCCGCTTCGTTCTACC
ATCGACACCACCACGCTGGCACCCAGTTGATCGGCGCGAGATTTAATCGCCGCGACAATTTGCGACGGCG
CGTGCAGGGCCAGACTGGAGGTGGCAACGCCAATCAGCAACGACTGTTTGCCCGCCAGTTGTTGTGCCAC
GCGGTTGGGAATGTAATTCAGCTCCGCCATCGCCGCTTCCACTTTTTCCCGCGTTTTCGCAGAAACGTGG
CTGGCCTGGTTCACCACGCGGGAAACGGTCTGATAAGAGACACCGGCATACTCTGCGACATCGTATAACG
TTACTGGTTTCACATTCACCACCCTGAATTGACTCTCTTCCGGGCGCTATCATGCCATACCGCGAAAGGT
TTTGCGCCATTCGATGGTGTCCGGGATCTCGACGCTCTCCCTTATGCGACTCCTGCATTAGGAAGCAGCC
CAGTAGTAGGTTGAGGCCGTTGAGCACCGCCGCCGCAAGGAATGGTGCATGCAAGGAGATGGCGCCCAAC
AGTCCCCCGGCCACGGGGCCTGCCACCATACCCACGCCGAAACAAGCGCTCATGAGCCCGAAGTGGCGAG
CCCGATCTTCCCCATCGGTGATGTCGGCGATATAGGCGCCAGCAACCGCACCTGTGGCGCCGGTGATGCC
GGCCACGATGCGTCCGGCGTAGAGGATCGAGATCTCGATCCCGCGAAATTAATACGACTCACTATAGGGG
AATTGTGAGCGGATAACAATTCCCCACTAGTAATAATTTTGTTTAACTTTAAGAAGGAGATATACCATGG
AAACTGAAGAAGGTAAACTGGTAATCTGGATTAACGGCGATAAAGGCTATAACGGTCTCGCTGAAGTCGG
TAAGAAATTCGAGAAAGATACCGGAATTAAAGTCACCGTTGAGCATCCGGATAAACTGGAAGAGAAATTC
CCACAGGTTGCGGCAACTGGCGATGGCCCTGACATTATCTTCTGGGCACACGACCGCTTTGGTGGCTACG
CTCAATCTGGCCTGTTGGCTGAAATCACCCCGGACAAAGCGTTCCAGGACAAGCTGTATCCGTTTACCTG
GGATGCCGTACGTTACAACGGCAAGCTGATTGCTTACCCGATCGCTGTTGAAGCGTTATCGCTGATTTAT
AACAAAGACCTGCTGCCGAACCCGCCAAAAACCTGGGAAGAGATCCCGGCGCTGGATAAAGAACTGAAAG
CGAAAGGTAAGAGCGCCCTGATGTTCAACCTGCAAGAACCGTACTTCACCTGGCCGCTGATTGCTGCTGA
CGGGGGTTATGCGTTCAAGTATGAAAACGGCAAGTACGACATTAAAGACGTGGGCGTGGATAACGCTGGC
GCGAAAGCGGGTCTGACCTTCCTGGTTGACCTGATTAAAAACAAACACATGAATGCAGACACCGATTACT
CCATCGCAGAAGCTGCCTTTAATAAAGGCGAAACAGCGATGACCATCAACGGCCCGTGGGCATGGTCCAA
CATCGACACCAGCAAAGTGAATTATGGTGTAACGGTACTGCCGACCTTCAAGGGTCAACCATCCAAACCG
TTCGTTGGCGTGCTGAGCGCAGGTATTAACGCCGCCAGTCCGAACAAAGAGCTGGCAAAAGAGTTCCTCG
AAAACTATCTGCTGACTGATGAAGGTCTGGAAGCGGTTAATAAAGACAAACCGCTGGGTGCCGTAGCGCT
GAAGTCTTACGAGGAAGAGTTGGCGAAAGATCCACGTATTGCCGCCACGATGGAAAACGCCCAGAAAGGT
GAAATCATGCCGAACATCCCGCAGATGTCCGCTTTCTGGTATGCCGTGCGTACTGCGGTGATCAACGCCG
CCAGCGGTCGTCAGACTGTCGATGAAGCCCTTAAAGACGCGCAGACTGGTACCGGCAGCGGCCTGGAAGT
TCTGTTCCAGGGGCCCCATATGCTCGAGATGCCCAAAGAAAAATACGAGCCCCCTGACCCTCGGAGGATG
TATACAATTATGTCTTCTGAGGAAGCAGCAAATGGAAAGAAATCCCACTGGGCAGAGCTTGAAATAAGTG
GAAAAGTAAGAAGCTTAAGCGCATCTTTGTGGTCACTAACTCACCTGACAGCTTTGCATTTGAGTGACAA
TTCCCTGTCCCGAATTCCTTCAGACATTGCCAAGCTTCACAATCTGGTGTATTTGGACCTGTCATCTAAT
AAAATTCGTAGCTTACCCGCAGAACTCGGAAACATGGTATCACTCAGGGAGCTCCATTTAAATAACAACC
TGTTAACCGTTCTACCTTTTGAGCTGGGAAAACTGTTTCAGTTGCAGACTTTAGGCCTGAAAGGAAATCC
CCTTACCCAGGATATATTGAACCTTTATCAGGAACCAGATGGAACAAGACGGCTGCTGAACTATTTGCTT
GATAATTTGTCAGGTACTGCAAAAAGAATTACAACAGAACAACCACCTCCAAGGTCTTGGATTATGTTAC
AAGAACCAGATAGGACAAGGCCAACTGCCTTGTTTTCTGTCATGTGCTATAATGTTCTTTGTGATAAATA
TGCGACCCGGCAGTTATACGGCTACTGTCCATCATGGGCGCTAAACTGGGACTACAGGAAAAAGGCCATT
ATTCAAGAAATCTTGAGCTGCAATGCTGATATCGTAAGTCTTCAGGAGGTTGAAACGGAACAGTATTACA
GTTTTTTTCTGGTAGAGCTGAAAGAACGTGGCTATAATGGATTCTTCAGTCCTAAGTCTAGAGCTAGGAC
AATGTCAGAACAAGAAAGGAAACATGTTGATGGCTGTGCAATATTCTTCAAGACAGAAAAATTTACTTTG
GTTCAGAAACACACTGTTGAATTTAATCAGCTAGCCATGGCAAATTCTGAGGGGTCTGAAGCTATGCTGA
ACAGAGTCATGACAAAAGATAACATTGGGGTTGCAGTACTGCTAGAACTTCGGAAGGAATCGATTGAAAT
GCCGTCTGGAAAGCCACATCTTGGAACAGAAAAACAACTTATTCTTGTGGCTAACGCCCACATGCATTGG
GACCCTGAATACTCTGATGTGAAGTTGGTACAAACTATGATGTTCCTCTCAGAAGTGAAGAACATTATTG
ATAAAGCCTCTCGCAACCTCAAATCCAGTGTTTTGGGAGAATTTGGAACTATTCCACTTGTGTTATGTGC
AGATCTTAATTCTTTGCCAGACTCTGGTGTTGTAGAATATTTGAGCACAGGTGGAGTAGAAACAAATCAC
AAAGACTTTAAGGAGTTGAGGTATAATGAAAGTCTCACAAACTTCAGCTGTCATGGGAAGAATGGAACCA
CCAATGGAAGGATCACTCATGGTTTCAAGTTACAGAGTGCCTATGAGAGTGGCCTGATGCCTTACACGAA
TTACACATTTGATTTCAAGGGTATAATAGACTACATTTTCTATTCTAAACCTCAGCTGAACACCTTAGGC
ATCCTGGGCCCTCTGGACCACCACTGGCTGGTTGAGAATAACATCAGTGGCTGCCCGCACCCCCTCATCC
CCTCTGACCACTTCTCACTTTTTGCACAACTGGAGCTCTTACTGCCTTTCCTGCCCCAAGTCAACGGCAT
CCACCTTCCTGGCAGGAGGTAGGGATCCTAATAGTCTAGAGCTAGCCCTAGGAGATCCGGCTGCTAACAA
AGCCCGAAAGGAAGCTGAGTTGGCTGCTGCCACCGCTGAGCAATAACTAGCATAACCCCTTGGGGCCTCT
AAACGGGTCTTGAGGGGTTTTTTGCTGAAAGGAGGAACTATATCCGGATATCCCGCAAGAGGCCCGGCAG
TACCGGCATAACCAAGCCTATGCCTACAGCATCCAGGGTGACGGTGCCGAGGATGACGATGAGCGCATTG
TTAGATTTCATACACGGTGCCTGACTGCGTTAGCAATTTAACTGTGATAAACTACCGCATTAAAGCTTAT
CGATGATAAGCTGTCAAACATGAGAA
